>Addgene plasmid #131197 | deltaPYD-NLRP11.MYC | addgene full sequence | sequence record 255809 | Addgene NGS Result
GACATTGATTATTGACTAGTTATTAATAGTAATCAATTACGGGGTCATTAGTTCATAGCCCATATATGGA
GTTCCGCGTTACATAACTTACGGTAAATGGCCCGCCTGGCTGACCGCCCAACGACCCCCGCCCATTGACG
TCAATAATGACGTATGTTCCCATAGTAACGCCAATAGGGACTTTCCATTGACGTCAATGGGTGGAGTATT
TACGGTAAACTGCCCACTTGGCAGTACATCAAGTGTATCATATGCCAAGTACGCCCCCTATTGACGTCAA
TGACGGTAAATGGCCCGCCTGGCATTATGCCCAGTACATGACCTTATGGGACTTTCCTACTTGGCAGTAC
ATCTACGTATTAGTCATCGCTATTACCATGGTGATGCGGTTTTGGCAGTACATCAATGGGCGTGGATAGC
GGTTTGACTCACGGGGATTTCCAAGTCTCCACCCCATTGACGTCAATGGGAGTTTGTTTTGGCACCAAAA
TCAACGGGACTTTCCAAAATGTCGTAACAACTCCGCCCCATTGACGCAAATGGGCGGTAGGCGTGTACGG
TGGGAGGTCTATATAAGCAGAGCTCTCTGGCTAACTAGAGAACCCACTGCTTACTGGCTTATCGAAATTA
ATACGACTCACTATAGGGAGACCCAAGCTGGCTAGCGTTTAAACTTAAGCTTACCATGGAGCAGAAGCTG
ATCTCCGAGGAGGACCTGAACGAGCAGAAGCTGATCTCCGAGGAGGACCTGAACGAGCAGAAGCTGATCT
CCGAGGAGGACCTGAACCTGGAGGTGCTGTTCCAGGGACCCGGGGTACCTTCGTCAGATGTGTTCTACAT
ACTTCAATTAGCCTATGATTCTACCAGCTATTATTCAGCAAACAATCTCAATGTGTTCCTGATGGGAGAG
AGAGCATCTGGAAAAACTATTGTTATAAATCTGGCTGTGTTGAGGTGGATCAAGGGTGAGATGTGGCAGA
ACATGATCTCGTACGTCGTTCACCTCACTTCTCACGAAATAAACCAGATGACCAACAGCAGCTTGGCTGA
GCTAATCGCCAAGGACTGGCCTGACGGCCAGGCTCCCATTGCAGACATCCTGTCTGATCCCAAGAAACTC
CTTTTCATCCTCGAGGACTTGGACAACATAAGATTCGAGTTAAATGTCAATGAAAGTGCTTTGTGTAGTA
ACAGCACCCAGAAAGTTCCCATTCCAGTTCTCCTGGTCAGTTTGCTGAAGAGAAAAATGGCTCCAGGCTG
CTGGTTCCTCATCTCCTCAAGGCCCACACGTGGGAATAATGTAAAAACGTTCTTGAAAGAGGTAGATTGC
TGCACGACCTTGCAGCTGTCGAATGGGAAGAGGGAGATATATTTTAACTCTTTCTTTAAAGACCGCCAGA
GGGCGTCGGCAGCCCTCCAGCTTGTACATGAGGATGAAATACTCGTGGGTCTGTGCCGAGTCGCCATCTT
ATGCTGGATCACGTGTACTGTCCTGAAGCGGCAGATGGACAAGGGGCGTGACTTCCAGCTCTGCTGCCAA
ACACCCACTGATCTACATGCCCACTTTCTTGCTGATGCGTTGACATCAGAGGCTGGACTTACTGCCAATC
AGTATCACCTAGGTCTCCTAAAACGTCTGTGTTTGCTGGCTGCAGGAGGACTGTTTCTGAGCACCCTGAA
TTTCAGTGGTGAAGACCTCAGATGTGTTGGGTTTACTGAGGCTGATGTCTCTGTGTTGCAGGCCGCGAAT
ATTCTTTTGCCGAGCAACACTCATAAAGACCGTTACAAGTTCATACACTTGAACGTCCAGGAGTTTTGTA
CAGCCATTGCATTTCTGATGGCAGTACCCAACTATCTGATCCCCTCAGGCAGCAGAGAGTATAAAGAGAA
GAGAGAACAATACTCTGACTTTAATCAAGTGTTTACTTTCATTTTTGGTCTTCTAAATGCAAACAGGAGA
AAGATTCTTGAGACATCCTTTGGATACCAGCTACCGATGGTAGACAGCTTCAAGTGGTACTCGGTGGGAT
ACATGAAACATTTGGACCGTGACCCGGAAAAGTTGACGCACCATATGCCTTTGTTTTACTGTCTCTATGA
GAATCGGGAAGAAGAATTTGTGAAGACGATTGTGGATGCTCTCATGGAGGTTACAGTTTACCTTCAATCA
GACAAGGATATGATGGTCTCATTATACTGTCTGGATTACTGCTGTCACCTGAGGACACTTAAGTTGAGCG
TTCAGCGCATCTTTCAAAACAAAGAGCCACTTATAAGGCCAACTGCTAGTCAAATGAAGAGCCTTGTCTA
CTGGAGAGAGATCTGCTCTCTTTTTTATACAATGGAGAGCCTCCGGGAGCTGCATATCTTTGACAATGAC
CTTAATGGTATTTCAGAAAGGATTCTGTCTAAAGCCCTGGAGCATTCTAGCTGTAAACTTCGCACACTCA
AGTTGTCCTATGTCTCGACTGCTTCTGGTTTTGAAGACTTACTCAAGGCTTTGGCTCGTAATCGGAGCCT
GACATACCTGAGTATCAACTGTACGTCCATTTCCCTAAATATGTTTTCACTTCTGCATGACATCCTGCAC
GAGCCCACATGCCAAATAAGTCATCTGAGCTTGATGAAATGTGATTTGCGAGCCAGCGAATGCGAAGAAA
TCGCCTCTCTCCTCATCAGTGGCGGGAGTCTGAGAAAACTGACCTTATCCAGCAATCCGCTGAGGAGCGA
CGGGATGAACATACTGTGTGATGCCTTGCTTCATCCCAACTGCACTCTTATATCACTGGTGTTAGTCTTC
TGCTGTCTCACTGAAAATTGCTGCAGCGCCCTTGGAAGAGTGCTTCTGTTCAGCCCAACTCTAAGACAAC
TAGACCTGTGTGTGAATCGCTTAAAAAATTACGGAGTGTTGCATGTGACGTTTCCCTTGCTGTTTCCAAC
CTGTCAGTTAGAGGAGCTTCATCTGTCTGGCTGTTTCTTTAGCAGCGATATCTGTCAATATATTGCCATA
GTTATTGCTACTAATGAAAAACTGAGGAGCCTGGAGATTGGGAGCAACAAAATAGAAGATGCAGGAATGC
AGCTGCTATGTGGTGGTTTGAGACATCCCAACTGCATGTTGGTGAATATTGGGCTAGAAGAGTGCATGTT
AACCAGTGCCTGCTGTCGATCTCTTGCCTCTGTTCTTACCACCAACAAAACACTAGAAAGACTCAACTTG
CTTCAAAATCACTTGGGCAATGATGGAGTTGCAAAACTTCTTGAGAGCTTGATCAGCCCAGATTGTGTAC
TTAAGGTAGTTGGGCTTCCATTAACTGGCCTGAACACACAAACCCAGCAGTTGCTGATGACTGTAAAGGA
AAGAAAACCCAGTTTGATCTTTCTGTCTGAAACTTGGTCTTTAAAGGAAGGCAGAGAAATTGGTGTGACA
CCTGCTTCTCAGCCAGGTTCAATAATACCTAATTCTAATTTGGATTACATGTTTTTCAAATTTCCCAGAA
TGTCTGCAGCCATGAGAACGTCAAATACAGCATCTAGGCAACCCCTTTGAGGATCCAGTGTGGTGGAATT
CTGCAGATATCCAGCACAGTGGCGGCCGCTCGAGTCTAGAGGGCCCGTTTAAACCCGCTGATCAGCCTCG
ACTGTGCCTTCTAGTTGCCAGCCATCTGTTGTTTGCCCCTCCCCCGTGCCTTCCTTGACCCTGGAAGGTG
CCACTCCCACTGTCCTTTCCTAATAAAATGAGGAAATTGCATCGCATTGTCTGAGTAGGTGTCATTCTAT
TCTGGGGGGTGGGGTGGGGCAGGACAGCAAGGGGGAGGATTGGGAAGACAATAGCAGGCATGCTGGGGAT
GCGGTGGGCTCTATGGCTTCTGAGGCGGAAAGAACCAGCTGGGGCTCTAGGGGGTATCCCC
[124 nt withheld, positions 3912-4035]
C
[91 nt withheld, positions 4037-4127]
A
[49 nt withheld, positions 4129-4177]
CCTTTGACGTTGGAGTCCACGTTCTTT
[37 nt withheld, positions 4205-4241]
ACCCTATCTCGGTCTATTCTTTTGATTTATAAGGGATTTTGCCGATTTCGGCCTATTGGTTAAAAAATGA
GCTGATTTAACAAAAATTTAACGCGAATTAATTCTGTGGAATGTGTGTCAGTTAGGGTGTGGAAAGTCCC
CAGGCTCCCCAGCAGGCAGAAGTATGCAAAGCATGCATCTCAATTAGTCAGCAACCAGGTGTGGAAAGTC
CCCAGGCTCCCCAGCAGGCAGAAGTATGCAAAGCATGCATCTCAATTAGTCAGCAACCATAGTCCCGCCC
CTAACTCCGCCCATCCCGCCCCTAACTCCGCCCAGTTCCGCCCATTCTCCGCCCCATGGCTGACTAATTT
TTTTTATTTATGCAGAGGCCGAGGCCGCCTCTGCCTCTGAGCTATTCCAGAAGTAGTGAGGAGGCTTTTT
TGGAGGCCTAGGCTTTTGCAAAAAGCTCCCGGGAGCTTGTATATCCATTTTCGGATCTGATCAAGAGACA
GGATGAGGATCGTTTCGCATGATTGAACAAGATGGATTGCACGCAGGTTCTCCGGCCGCTTGGGTGGAGA
GGCTATTCGGCTATGACTGGGCACAACAGACAATCGGCTGCTCTGATGCCGCCGTGTTCCGGCTGTCAGC
GCAGGGGCGCCCGGTTCTTTTTGTCAAGACCGACCTGTCCGGTGCCCTGAATGAACTGCAGGACGAGGCA
GCGCGGCTATCGTGGCTGGCCACGACGGGCGTTCCTTGCGCAGCTGTGCTCGACGTTGTCACTGAAGCGG
GAAGGGACTGGCTGCTATTGGGCGAAGTGCCGGGGCAGGATCTCCTGTCATCTCACCTTGCTCCTGCCGA
GAAAGTATCCATCATGGCTGATGCAATGCGGCGGCTGCATACGCTTGATCCGGCTACCTGCCCATTCGAC
CACCAAGCGAAACATCGCATCGAGCGAGCACGTACTCGGATGGAAGCCGGTCTTGTCGATCAGGATGATC
TGGACGAAGAGCATCAGGGGCTCGCGCCAGCCGAACTGTTCGCCAGGCTCAAGGCGCGCATGCCCGACGG
CGAGGATCTCGTCGTGACCCATGGCGATGCCTGCTTGCCGAATATCATGGTGGAAAATGGCCGCTTTTCT
GGATTCATCGACTGTGGCCGGCTGGGTGTGGCGGACCGCTATCAGGACATAGCGTTGGCTACCCGTGATA
TTGCTGAAGAGCTTGGCGGCGAATGGGCTGACCGCTTCCTCGTGCTTTACGGTATCGCCGCTCCCGATTC
GCAGCGCATCGCCTTCTATCGCCTTCTTGACGAGTTCTTCTGAGCGGGACTCTGGGGTTCGAAATGACCG
ACCAAGCGACGCCCAACCTGCCATCACGAGATTTCGATTCCACCGCCGCCTTCTATGAAAGGTTGGGCTT
CGGAATCGTTTTCCGGGACGCCGGCTGGATGATCCTCCAGCGCGGGGATCTCATGCTGGAGTTCTTCGCC
CACCCCAACTTGTTTATTGCAGCTTATAATGGTTACAAATAAAGCAATAGCATCACAAATTTCACAAATA
AAGCATTTTTTTCACTGCATTCTAGTTGTGGTTTGTCCAAACTCATCAATGTATCTTATCATGTCTGTAT
ACCGTCGACCTCTAGCTAGAGCTTGGCGTAATCATGGTCATAGCTGTTTCCTGTGTGAAATTGTTATCCG
CTCACAATTCCACACAACATACGAGCCGGAAGCATAAAGTGTAAAGCCTGGGGTGCCTAATGAGTGAGCT
AACTCACATTAATTGCGTTGCGCTCACTGCCCGCTTTCCAGTCGGGAAACCTGTCGTGCCAGCTGCATTA
ATGAATCGGCCAACGCGCGGGGAGAGGCGGTTTGCGTATTGGGCGCTCTTCCGCTTCCTCGCTCACTGAC
TCGCTGCGCTCGGTCGTTCGGCTGCGGCGAGCGGTATCAGCTCACTCAAAGGCGGTAATACGGTTATCCA
CAGAATCAGGGGATAACGCAGGAAAGAACATGTGAGCAAAAGGCCAGCAAAAGGCCAGGAACCGTAAAAA
GGCCGCGTTGCTGGCGTTTTTCCATAGGCTCCGCCCCCCTGACGAGCATCACAAAAATCGACGCTCAAGT
CAGAGGTGGCGAAACCCGACAGGACTATAAAGATACCAGGCGTTTCCCCCTGGAAGCTCCCTCGTGCGCT
CTCCTGTTCCGACCCTGCCGCTTACCGGATACCTGTCCGCCTTTCTCCCTTCGGGAAGCGTGGCGCTTTC
TCATAGCTCACGCTGTAGGTATCTCAGTTCGGTGTAGGTCGTTCGCTCCAAGCTGGGCTGTGTGCACGAA
CCCCCCGTTCAGCCCGACCGCTGCGCCTTATCCGGTAACTATCGTCTTGAGTCCAACCCGGTAAGACACG
ACTTATCGCCACTGGCAGCAGCCACTGGTAACAGGATTAGCAGAGCGAGGTATGTAGGCGGTGCTACAGA
GTTCTTGAAGTGGTGGCCTAACTACGGCTACACTAGAAGAACAGTATTTGGTATCTGCGCTCTGCTGAAG
CCAGTTACCTTCGGAAAAAGAGTTGGTAGCTCTTGATCCGGCAAACAAACCACCGCTGGTAGCGGTGGTT
TTTTTGTTTGCAAGCAGCAGATTACGCGCAGAAAAAAAGGATCTCAAGAAGATCCTTTGATCTTTTCTAC
GGGGTCTGACGCTCAGTGGAACGAAAACTCACGTTAAGGGATTTTGGTCATGAGATTATCAAAAAGGATC
TTCACCTAGATCCTTTTAAATTAAAAATGAAGTTTTAAATCAATCTAAAGTATATATGAGTAAACTTGGT
CTGACAGTTACCAATGCTTAATCAGTGAGGCACCTATCTCAGCGATCTGTCTATTTCGTTCATCCATAGT
TGCCTGACTCCCCGTCGTGTAGATAACTACGATACGGGAGGGCTTACCATCTGGCCCCAGTGCTGCAATG
ATACCGCGAGACCCACGCTCACCGGCTCCAGATTTATCAGCAATAAACCAGCCAGCCGGAAGGGCCGAGC
GCAGAAGTGGTCCTGCAACTTTATCCGCCTCCATCCAGTCTATTAATTGTTGCCGGGAAGCTAGAGTAAG
TAGTTCGCCAGTTAATAGTTTGCGCAACGTTGTTGCCATTGCTACAGGCATCGTGGTGTCACGCTCGTCG
TTTGGTATGGCTTCATTCAGCTCCGGTTCCCAACGATCAAGGCGAGTTACATGATCCCCCATGTTGTGCA
AAAAAGCGGTTAGCTCCTTCGGTCCTCCGATCGTTGTCAGAAGTAAGTTGGCCGCAGTGTTATCACTCAT
GGTTATGGCAGCACTGCATAATTCTCTTACTGTCATGCCATCCGTAAGATGCTTTTCTGTGACTGGTGAG
TACTCAACCAAGTCATTCTGAGAATAGTGTATGCGGCGACCGAGTTGCTCTTGCCCGGCGTCAATACGGG
ATAATACCGCGCCACATAGCAGAACTTTAAAAGTGCTCATCATTGGAAAACGTTCTTCGGGGCGAAAACT
CTCAAGGATCTTACCGCTGTTGAGATCCAGTTCGATGTAACCCACTCGTGCACCCAACTGATCTTCAGCA
TCTTTTACTTTCACCAGCGTTTCTGGGTGAGCAAAAACAGGAAGGCAAAATGCCGCAAAAAAGGGAATAA
GGGCGACACGGAAATGTTGAATACTCATACTCTTCCTTTTTCAATATTATTGAAGCATTTATCAGGGTTA
TTGTCTCATGAGCGGATACATATTTGAATGTATTTAGAAAAATAAACAAATAGGGGTTCCGCGCACATTT
CCCCGAAAAGTGCCACCTGACGTCGACGGATCGGGAGATCTCCCGATCCCCTATGGTGCACTCTCAGTAC
AATCTGCTCTGATGCCGCATAGTTAAGCCAGTATCTGCTCCCTGCTTGTGTGTTGGAGGTCGCTGAGTAG
TGCGCGAGCAAAATTTAAGCTACAACAAGGCAAGGCTTGACCGACAATTGCATGAAGAATCTGCTTAGGG
TTAGGCGTTTTGCGCTGCTTCGCGATGTACGGGCCAGATATACGCGTT
Features (pLannotate 1.2.2; 20 found; start..end, strand, type, name):
      1..380     +  enhancer       CMV enhancer: human cytomegalovirus immediate early enhancer
    381..584     +  promoter       CMV promoter: human cytomegalovirus (CMV) immediate early promoter
    580..613     +  LTR            5' LTR (truncated) (fragment): truncated 5' long terminal repeat (LTR) from HIV-1
    629..647     +  promoter       T7 promoter: promoter for bacteriophage T7 RNA polymerase
    821..3547    +  CDS            NLRP11 (fragment): NAL11_HUMAN - Also known as NALP11, NOD17, PAN10, PYPAF6. Experimental evidence at transcript level: Swiss-Prot protein existence level 2. Involved in inflammation. From Homo sapiens (Human).
   3642..3866    +  polyA_signal   bGH poly(A) signal: bovine growth hormone polyadenylation signal
   3870..3891    +  promoter       SV40 promoter (fragment): SV40 enhancer and early promoter
   3912..4340    +  rep_origin     f1 ori (sequence partly withheld): f1 bacteriophage origin of replication; arrow indicates direction of (+) strand synthesis
   4354..4683    +  promoter       SV40 promoter: SV40 enhancer and early promoter
   4750..5541    +  CDS            neo: KKA2_KLEPN - Also known as kan, nptII. Experimental evidence at protein level: Swiss-Prot protein existence level 1. Resistance to kanamycin, neomycin, paromomycin, ribostamycin, butirosin and gentamicin B. From Klebsiella pneumoniae.
   5565..5723    +  CDS            ble (fragment): BLE_KLEPN - Experimental evidence at protein level: Swiss-Prot protein existence level 1. Binding protein with a strong affinity to the bleomycin family of antibiotics. Binds to CL990; an antimitotic-antibiotic compound. From Klebsiella pneumoniae.
   5718..5839    +  polyA_signal   SV40 poly(A) signal: SV40 polyadenylation signal
   5912..5928    -  protein_bind   lac operator: The lac repressor binds to the lac operator to inhibit transcription in E. coli. This inhibition can be relieved by adding lactose or isopropyl-β-D-thiogalactopyranoside (IPTG). lac repressor encoded by lacI
   5936..5966    -  promoter       lac promoter: promoter for the E. coli lac operon
   5981..6002    -  protein_bind   CAP binding site: CAP binding activates transcription in the presence of cAMP. E. coli catabolite activator protein
   6015..6107    -  CDS            lacI (fragment): lac repressor; lacI; The lac repressor binds to the lac operator to inhibit transcription in E. coli. This inhibition can be relieved by adding lactose or isopropyl-β-D-thiogalactopyranoside (IPTG).
   6290..6878    -  rep_origin     ori: high-copy-number ColE1/pMB1/pBR322/pUC origin of replication
   7049..7909    -  CDS            AmpR: β-lactamase; bla; confers resistance to ampicillin, carbenicillin, and related antibiotics
   7910..8014    -  promoter       AmpR promoter: bla
   8073..8125    -  misc_feature   bom (fragment): basis of mobility region from pBR322
