[The description below was written by a language model from this plasmid's Addgene catalogue record and pLannotate feature annotations shown in this document.]
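Description:
deltaPYD-NLRP11.MYC is a mammalian expression plasmid built on the pcDNA3.1 backbone, about 8.3 kb in the sequenced record. It carries a truncated form of human NLRP11, a member of the NLR family of pyrin domain-containing proteins implicated in inflammation. The roughly 2.7 kb insert lacks the N-terminal pyrin domain (amino acids 1–124 are deleted), and the catalogue entry lists a myc epitope tag fused at the N terminus. The automated feature table does not annotate the tag separately, but there is unannotated sequence upstream of the NLRP11 coding fragment where it could lie. The insert was cloned by restriction enzymes between KpnI and BamHI sites.

Expression is driven by the human cytomegalovirus immediate-early enhancer and promoter, and transcripts are terminated by the bovine growth hormone polyadenylation signal. A T7 promoter between the CMV promoter and the insert allows in vitro transcription. A second cassette, made up of the SV40 early promoter, a neomycin phosphotransferase gene and the SV40 polyadenylation signal, provides a selectable marker for stable mammalian transfectants. In bacteria the plasmid replicates from a high-copy ColE1/pUC-type origin and is selected through the β-lactamase (ampicillin resistance) gene. An f1 origin is also present. Short hits to an HIV-1 LTR, ble, lacI and bom are annotated only as fragments and are probably backbone remnants or chance matches rather than functional elements.

The construct suits transient or stable expression of a myc-detectable, pyrin-domain-deleted NLRP11. This would allow comparison with other forms of the protein to assess what the pyrin domain contributes to NLRP11's role in regulating inflammatory signalling, the subject of the associated publication.
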