Addgene plasmid #131197: deltaPYD-NLRP11.MYC
Purpose: mammalian expression
Depositing lab: Thomas Kufer. Depositing organization: Universitaet Hohenheim. Publication: The NLR family pyrin domain containing 11 protein contributes to the regulation of inflammatory signalling. Ellwanger K, Becker E, Kienes I, Sowa A, Postma Y, Gloria YC, Weber ANR, Kufer TA. J Biol Chem. 2018 Jan 4. pii: RA117.000152. doi: 10.1074/jbc.RA117.000152. PubMed 29301940.
Backbone
  Vector backbone: pcDNA3.1
  Vector type: Mammalian Expression
Growth in bacteria
  Bacterial resistance: Ampicillin, 100 μg/mL
  Growth temperature: 37°C
  Growth strain: DH5alpha
  Copy number: High Copy
Gene/Insert
  Gene/Insert name: deltaPYD-NLRP11
  Species: H. sapiens (human)
  Insert size (bp): 2730
  Mutation: deletion of the pyrin domain (amino acids 1-124 missing)
  Entrez Gene: NLRP11 (a.k.a. CLR19.6, NALP11, NOD17, PAN10, PYPAF6, PYPAF7)
  Promoter: pCMV
  Tag / fusion protein: myc (N terminal on insert)
  Cloning method: Restriction Enzyme; 5′ cloning site KpnI (unknown if destroyed); 3′ cloning site BamH1 (unknown if destroyed)
  Sequencing primers: 5′ CMV-F
Terms and licenses: Academic/Nonprofit Terms; Industry Terms: Not Available to Industry
How to cite: deltaPYD-NLRP11.MYC was a gift from Thomas Kufer (Addgene plasmid # 131197 ; http://n2t.net/addgene:131197 ; RRID:Addgene_131197)
